Addgene plasmid #169926: Ecm2 1-325
Purpose: WT Ecm2 mutated to introduce stop codon after AA 325 of Ecm2
Depositing lab: Aaron Hoskins. Depositing organization: University of Wisconsin, Madison. Publication: Saccharomyces cerevisiae Ecm2 Modulates the Catalytic Steps of pre-mRNA Splicing. van der Feltz C, Nikolai B, Schneider C, Paulson JC, Fu X, Hoskins AA. RNA. 2021 Feb 5. pii: rna.077727.120. doi: 10.1261/rna.077727.120. PubMed 33547186.
Backbone
  Vector backbone: pRS416
  Backbone manufacturer: Stratagene
  Backbone size w/o insert (bp): 5000
  Total vector size (bp): 6500
  Vector type: Bacterial Expression, Yeast Expression
  Selectable markers: URA3
Growth in bacteria
  Bacterial resistance: Ampicillin, 100 μg/mL
  Growth temperature: 37°C
  Growth strain: DH5alpha
  Copy number: Unknown
Gene/Insert
  Gene/Insert name: Ecm2 1-325 (alt names: L326St ECM2 URA; pAAH1197)
  Species: S. cerevisiae (budding yeast)
  Insert size (bp): 1500
  Cloning method: Restriction Enzyme; 5′ cloning site SalI (unknown if destroyed); 3′ cloning site NotI (unknown if destroyed)
  Sequencing primers: 5′ TAATAGTAATCTTTTCCTACAAAAAGCACA G; 3′ CCCTAGCTCCAACTGAATAAGC
Terms and licenses: Academic/Nonprofit Terms; Industry Terms: Not Available to Industry
How to cite: Ecm2 1-325 was a gift from Aaron Hoskins (Addgene plasmid # 169926 ; http://n2t.net/addgene:169926 ; RRID:Addgene_169926)
