[The description below was written by a language model from this plasmid's Addgene catalogue record and pLannotate feature annotations shown in this document.]
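Description:
Ecm2 1-325 is a yeast–E. coli shuttle plasmid built on the pRS416 backbone, a low-copy centromeric vector of about 6.5 kb in total. In bacteria it replicates from a high-copy ColE1/pUC-type origin and is selected with ampicillin through the β-lactamase gene. In Saccharomyces cerevisiae it is maintained by the CEN6/ARS element, which keeps it stable at roughly one copy per cell. Yeast selection relies on the URA3 auxotrophic marker with its own promoter, and this marker can also be counterselected with 5-fluoroorotic acid, making such plasmids suitable for shuffle strategies. An f1 origin, T7 and T3 promoters flanking the remnants of the pBluescript-type multiple cloning site, and lac promoter/lacZα fragments are carried over from the backbone.

The payload is an approximately 1.5 kb S. cerevisiae fragment containing ECM2 (also called SLT11), cloned between SalI and NotI sites. ECM2 encodes an RNA-binding spliceosome component that promotes formation of U2/U6 helix II. Here the wild-type gene was mutated to place a stop codon after amino acid 325 (L326 to stop), so the expressed protein lacks its C-terminal end. The annotated coding feature still spans the full-length gene region, because the truncation comes from a point change rather than a deletion. The record names no heterologous yeast promoter. A few hundred base pairs of unannotated sequence lie on either side of the coding region, which may include native regulatory sequence, though this is not stated. A short hit to the CaMV poly(A) signal within the upstream stretch is probably a spurious match. The plasmid is intended for expressing truncated Ecm2 in yeast to study its role in the catalytic steps of pre-mRNA splicing.
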