Features (pLannotate 1.2.2; 21 found; start..end, strand, type, name):
     27..45      +  promoter       T7 promoter: promoter for bacteriophage T7 RNA polymerase
     54..81      -  misc_feature   MCS (fragment): pBluescript multiple cloning site
    284..302     -  polyA_signal   CaMV poly(A) signal (fragment): cauliflower mosaic virus polyadenylation signal
    381..1478    +  CDS            ECM2: SLT11_YEAST - Also known as SLT11. Experimental evidence at protein level: Swiss-Prot protein existence level 1. Involved in pre-mRNA splicing. Facilitates the cooperative formation of U2/U6 helix II in association with stem II in the spliceosome. Binds to RNA. From Saccharomyces cerevisiae (strain ATCC 204508 / S288c) (Baker's yeast).
   1782..1805    -  misc_feature   MCS (fragment): pBluescript multiple cloning site
   1818..1836    -  promoter       T3 promoter: promoter for bacteriophage T3 RNA polymerase
   1881..1897    -  protein_bind   lac operator: The lac repressor binds to the lac operator to inhibit transcription in E. coli. This inhibition can be relieved by adding lactose or isopropyl-β-D-thiogalactopyranoside (IPTG). lac repressor encoded by lacI
   1905..1935    -  promoter       lac promoter: promoter for the E. coli lac operon
   1950..1971    -  protein_bind   CAP binding site: CAP binding activates transcription in the presence of cAMP. E. coli catabolite activator protein
   1984..2076    -  CDS            lacI (fragment): lac repressor; lacI; The lac repressor binds to the lac operator to inhibit transcription in E. coli. This inhibition can be relieved by adding lactose or isopropyl-β-D-thiogalactopyranoside (IPTG).
   2259..2847    -  rep_origin     ori: high-copy-number ColE1/pMB1/pBR322/pUC origin of replication
   3018..3878    -  CDS            AmpR: β-lactamase; bla; confers resistance to ampicillin, carbenicillin, and related antibiotics
   3879..3983    -  promoter       AmpR promoter: bla
   4020..4523    +  misc_feature   CEN/ARS: S. cerevisiae CEN6 centromere fused to an autonomously replicating sequence
   4591..4626    +  CDS            rop (fragment): Rop protein, which maintains plasmids at low copy number; rop
   4728..4777    +  misc_feature   bom (fragment): basis of mobility region from pBR322
   4785..5000    +  promoter       URA3 promoter: S. cerevisiae URA3
   5001..5804    +  CDS            URA3: orotidine-5'-phosphate decarboxylase, required for uracil biosynthesis; S. cerevisiae URA3; yeast auxotrophic marker, counterselectable with 5-fluoroorotic acid (5-FOA)
   5883..5934    +  misc_feature   bom (fragment): basis of mobility region from pBR322
   5962..6390    -  rep_origin     f1 ori (sequence partly withheld): f1 bacteriophage origin of replication; arrow indicates direction of (+) strand synthesis
   6394..19      -  CDS            lacZα (fragment) (across the origin): LacZα fragment of β-galactosidase; lacZ fragment
>Addgene plasmid #169926 | Ecm2 1-325 | addgene full sequence | sequence record 332939 | Addgene NGS Result
GTAAAACGACGGCCAGTGAGCGCGCGTAATACGACTCACTATAGGGCGAATTGGGTACCGGGCCCCCCCT
CGAGGTCGACGATAAATAGTAATAAAACTAAGCGGGTTAGTAATACTCACCAAGAACAATAGCAGGAACG
ATAGTCGGTTCTCTTTCGTAATTTTTTTAAGTCACAACCCGGAGGGACGTGAAGTTTCAAACCTTATTCA
TTCCGGGATTACCCTCTCCTGTGATGACGTTTAGGCAATAAGGACTAAAAAAAAAAAAAAGAAATGCTAT
GGCAAATTTTATTGATAGAAGTGGTAATGATGATGGAAGGGCTTTTGAGCAGGTGAATAGAAGGTAGCTA
ACGGAAAAGAGTTATTGCACCCTTAATATAATGAATGATGAAATTAATGAGCCACCGCCCAATATATGTG
AGCAGTGCTTAGGTGATGAGGCTAATATACGAATGACTAAAATTCCACAAGGCTCTGAATGTAAGATTTG
TACCTTACCGTTCACCTTATACCATTTTAAGACGTCTAAACGAAGCAATAATATCATTAAAACATTAATA
TGTGTACGGTGCGCCACTCAGAGAAACATTTGTCAATGCTGTATGCTTGATTCAAGATGGCACATCCCTA
TACAACTGCGGGATCATTTAATATCCCTTGTGAACGAGGAAAACGTTATGACGGAGGAAGCAAAAAACGA
CATGATGAAAAGGTTTCTGTCACTAAAAAACGTGAAATTAGGAGGAGCTCAGATTACGAGTGATCCGTCA
GAAGCAGATAATATCGTTGATAAATTGAAAAATATACTTCTGCGAGCAACATCAGATGGCCCAAGTACTC
CGTTAATAAAAAACACAACTGCATTGTATAAAAATGAAAAAGGTGCAAATGAGGTCAAAAACTTGGAAAA
GTACGCGTCCGTGGACATTTCTCATATTTTGAAGAAACTACCCTTGAATGAATCGTTTTTAAAAAACCCC
TCCACCAAATCATTTTTTCTGTATAATATTGATGCCTCGATCCCTGAATGGAAAATAACTGATACAGTTT
CGCAATTATTGGGTATAAAGAAATGGAAGGATGGAAATTCATTGTCATTAATAGTCAACCACAAGGCGAA
GTGTGGTGGCCTAAGATTTCAATCTAGTGAATTGGGGGAGCGGTTTGTCAGTAAAATAAGTGAGACACTT
GTCACACCAAAGGGCCTAAAGAGAGGAGTTTTACTTATTGACCGTTTTAGAATCTTTATCATTCCGTGGT
CGTCTGGCTTTTCAGCTGCGTCATTCGGAACCAACACTGCAGAAAATATAAAACTTAGTTTAAGTTTGAA
TAAGCTTATTCAGTTGGAGCTAGGGTAATAGTAATCTTTTCCTACAAAAAGCACAGATAACGCAAAGAAT
GACAAGAAAAAGACATCAAAAAAAGTTCATAAGGACAGATCAAAGAAATCGAAACCTCGCGCTAACAAGT
TAACAATATAGATGAAACGTAAGAAAAATCATGGGTTGAAGAAACGAACTGTTTGATCAATTTCGACCAT
CCATCTACCTTGCAAGTAATAAACAAAAGCAGGTTGAGTGGGGAACTTTATCTAAGTTGATCAGTATATC
TGACAAATTTATACGGAATGCTGCAGTTTGGATTAGCACGAACATTTTATCTGTACGGTTTGTCGCTTTT
AGCTGCTCGGGCTCTTCCTCTCGGTTACCGAGATGATAACTCGGCCGAATTTTGTAAGTACAAATAAAAA
GAAAGTGACACAATTCTAAAAGTATCACTATGCGGCCGCCACCGCGGTGGAGCTCCAGCTTTTGTTCCCT
TTAGTGAGGGTTAATTGCGCGCTTGGCGTAATCATGGTCATAGCTGTTTCCTGTGTGAAATTGTTATCCG
CTCACAATTCCACACAACATACGAGCCGGAAGCATAAAGTGTAAAGCCTGGGGTGCCTAATGAGTGAGCT
AACTCACATTAATTGCGTTGCGCTCACTGCCCGCTTTCCAGTCGGGAAACCTGTCGTGCCAGCTGCATTA
ATGAATCGGCCAACGCGCGGGGAGAGGCGGTTTGCGTATTGGGCGCTCTTCCGCTTCCTCGCTCACTGAC
TCGCTGCGCTCGGTCGTTCGGCTGCGGCGAGCGGTATCAGCTCACTCAAAGGCGGTAATACGGTTATCCA
CAGAATCAGGGGATAACGCAGGAAAGAACATGTGAGCAAAAGGCCAGCAAAAGGCCAGGAACCGTAAAAA
GGCCGCGTTGCTGGCGTTTTTCCATAGGCTCCGCCCCCCTGACGAGCATCACAAAAATCGACGCTCAAGT
CAGAGGTGGCGAAACCCGACAGGACTATAAAGATACCAGGCGTTTCCCCCTGGAAGCTCCCTCGTGCGCT
CTCCTGTTCCGACCCTGCCGCTTACCGGATACCTGTCCGCCTTTCTCCCTTCGGGAAGCGTGGCGCTTTC
TCATAGCTCACGCTGTAGGTATCTCAGTTCGGTGTAGGTCGTTCGCTCCAAGCTGGGCTGTGTGCACGAA
CCCCCCGTTCAGCCCGACCGCTGCGCCTTATCCGGTAACTATCGTCTTGAGTCCAACCCGGTAAGACACG
ACTTATCGCCACTGGCAGCAGCCACTGGTAACAGGATTAGCAGAGCGAGGTATGTAGGCGGTGCTACAGA
GTTCTTGAAGTGGTGGCCTAACTACGGCTACACTAGAAGAACAGTATTTGGTATCTGCGCTCTGCTGAAG
CCAGTTACCTTCGGAAAAAGAGTTGGTAGCTCTTGATCCGGCAAACAAACCACCGCTGGTAGCGGTGGTT
TTTTTGTTTGCAAGCAGCAGATTACGCGCAGAAAAAAAGGATCTCAAGAAGATCCTTTGATCTTTTCTAC
GGGGTCTGACGCTCAGTGGAACGAAAACTCACGTTAAGGGATTTTGGTCATGAGATTATCAAAAAGGATC
TTCACCTAGATCCTTTTAAATTAAAAATGAAGTTTTAAATCAATCTAAAGTATATATGAGTAAACTTGGT
CTGACAGTTACCAATGCTTAATCAGTGAGGCACCTATCTCAGCGATCTGTCTATTTCGTTCATCCATAGT
TGCCTGACTCCCCGTCGTGTAGATAACTACGATACGGGAGGGCTTACCATCTGGCCCCAGTGCTGCAATG
ATACCGCGAGACCCACGCTCACCGGCTCCAGATTTATCAGCAATAAACCAGCCAGCCGGAAGGGCCGAGC
GCAGAAGTGGTCCTGCAACTTTATCCGCCTCCATCCAGTCTATTAATTGTTGCCGGGAAGCTAGAGTAAG
TAGTTCGCCAGTTAATAGTTTGCGCAACGTTGTTGCCATTGCTACAGGCATCGTGGTGTCACGCTCGTCG
TTTGGTATGGCTTCATTCAGCTCCGGTTCCCAACGATCAAGGCGAGTTACATGATCCCCCATGTTGTGCA
AAAAAGCGGTTAGCTCCTTCGGTCCTCCGATCGTTGTCAGAAGTAAGTTGGCCGCAGTGTTATCACTCAT
GGTTATGGCAGCACTGCATAATTCTCTTACTGTCATGCCATCCGTAAGATGCTTTTCTGTGACTGGTGAG
TACTCAACCAAGTCATTCTGAGAATAGTGTATGCGGCGACCGAGTTGCTCTTGCCCGGCGTCAATACGGG
ATAATACCGCGCCACATAGCAGAACTTTAAAAGTGCTCATCATTGGAAAACGTTCTTCGGGGCGAAAACT
CTCAAGGATCTTACCGCTGTTGAGATCCAGTTCGATGTAACCCACTCGTGCACCCAACTGATCTTCAGCA
TCTTTTACTTTCACCAGCGTTTCTGGGTGAGCAAAAACAGGAAGGCAAAATGCCGCAAAAAAGGGAATAA
GGGCGACACGGAAATGTTGAATACTCATACTCTTCCTTTTTCAATATTATTGAAGCATTTATCAGGGTTA
TTGTCTCATGAGCGGATACATATTTGAATGTATTTAGAAAAATAAACAAATAGGGGTTCCGCGCACATTT
CCCCGAAAAGTGCCACCTGGGTCCTTTTCATCACGTGCTATAAAAATAATTATAATTTAAATTTTTTAAT
ATAAATATATAAATTAAAAATAGAAAGTAAAAAAAGAAATTAAAGAAAAAATAGTTTTTGTTTTCCGAAG
ATGTAAAAGACTCTAGGGGGATCGCCAACAAATACTACCTTTTATCTTGCTCTTCCTGCTCTCAGGTATT
AATGCCGAATTGTTTCATCTTGTCTGTGTAGAAGACCACACACGAAAATCCTGTGATTTTACATTTTACT
TATCGTTAATCGAATGTATATCTATTTAATCTGCTTTTCTTGTCTAATAAATATATATGTAAAGTACGCT
TTTTGTTGAAATTTTTTAAACCTTTGTTTATTTTTTTTTCTTCATTCCGTAACTCTTCTACCTTCTTTAT
TTACTTTCTAAAATCCAAATACAAAACATAAAAATAAATAAACACAGAGTAAATTCCCAAATTATTCCAT
CATTAAAAGATACGAGGCGCGTGTAAGTTACAGGCAAGCGATCCGTCTAAGAAACCATTATTATCATGAC
ATTAACCTATAAAAATAGGCGTATCACGAGGCCCTTTCGTCTCGCGCGTTTCGGTGATGACGGTGAAAAC
CTCTGACACATGCAGCTCCCGGAGACGGTCACAGCTTGTCTGTAAGCGGATGCCGGGAGCAGACAAGCCC
GTCAGGGCGCGTCAGCGGGTGTTGGCGGGTGTCGGGGCTGGCTTAACTATGCGGCATCAGAGCAGATTGT
ACTGAGAGTGCACCATACCACCTTTTCAATTCATCATTTTTTTTTTATTCTTTTTTTTGATTTCGGTTTC
CTTGAAATTTTTTTGATTCGGTAATCTCCGAACAGAAGGAAGAACGAAGGAAGGAGCACAGACTTAGATT
GGTATATATACGCATATGTAGTGTTGAAGAAACATGAAATTGCCCAGTATTCTTAACCCAACTGCACAGA
ACAAAAACCTGCAGGAAACGAAGATAAATCATGTCGAAAGCTACATATAAGGAACGTGCTGCTACTCATC
CTAGTCCTGTTGCTGCCAAGCTATTTAATATCATGCACGAAAAGCAAACAAACTTGTGTGCTTCATTGGA
TGTTCGTACCACCAAGGAATTACTGGAGTTAGTTGAAGCATTAGGTCCCAAAATTTGTTTACTAAAAACA
CATGTGGATATCTTGACTGATTTTTCCATGGAGGGCACAGTTAAGCCGCTAAAGGCATTATCCGCCAAGT
ACAATTTTTTACTCTTCGAAGACAGAAAATTTGCTGACATTGGTAATACAGTCAAATTGCAGTACTCTGC
GGGTGTATACAGAATAGCAGAATGGGCAGACATTACGAATGCACACGGTGTGGTGGGCCCAGGTATTGTT
AGCGGTTTGAAGCAGGCGGCAGAAGAAGTAACAAAGGAACCTAGAGGCCTTTTGATGTTAGCAGAATTGT
CATGCAAGGGCTCCCTATCTACTGGAGAATATACTAAGGGTACTGTTGACATTGCGAAGAGCGACAAAGA
TTTTGTTATCGGCTTTATTGCTCAAAGAGACATGGGTGGAAGAGATGAAGGTTACGATTGGTTGATTATG
ACACCCGGTGTGGGTTTAGATGACAAGGGAGACGCATTGGGTCAACAGTATAGAACCGTGGATGATGTGG
TCTCTACAGGATCTGACATTATTATTGTTGGAAGAGGACTATTTGCAAAGGGAAGGGATGCTAAGGTAGA
GGGTGAACGTTACAGAAAAGCAGGCTGGGAAGCATATTTGAGAAGATGCGGCCAGCAAAACTAAAAAACT
GTATTATAAGTAAATGCATGTATACTAAACTCACAAATTAGAGCTTCAATTTAATTATATCAGTTATTAC
CCTATGCGGTGTGAAATACCGCACAGATGCGTAAGGAGAAAATACCGCATCAGGAAATTGTAAGCGTTAA
TATTTTGTTAAAATTCGCGTTAAATTTTTGTTAAATCAGCTCATTTTTTAACCAATAGGCCGAAATCGGC
AAAATCCCTTATAAATCAAAAGAATAGACCGAGATAGGGT
[37 nt withheld, positions 6061-6097]
AAAGAACGTGGACTCCAACGTCAAAGG
[49 nt withheld, positions 6125-6173]
T
[91 nt withheld, positions 6175-6265]
G
[124 nt withheld, positions 6267-6390]
CCATTCGCCATTCAGGCTGCGCAACTGTTGGGAAGGGCGATCGGTGCGGGCCTCTTCGCTATTACGCCAG
CTGGCGAAAGGGGGATGTGCTGCAAGGCGATTAAGTTGGGTAACGCCAGGGTTTTCCCAGTCACGACGTT
